>Addgene plasmid #119641 | pC0.174 | addgene full sequence | sequence record 251009 | Addgene NGS Result
GTGGCTCTTCAGTGGACGAAAGGGCCTCGTGATACGCCTATTTTTATAGGTTAATGTCATGATAATAATG
GTTTCTTAGACGTCAGGTGGCACTTTTCGGGGAAATGTGCGCGGAACCCCTATTTGTTTATTTTTCTAAA
TACATTCAAATATGTATCCGCTCATGAGACAATAACCCTGATAAATGCTTCAATAATATTGAAAAAGGAA
GAGTATGCGCTCACGCAACTGGTCCAGAACCTTGACCGAACGCAGCGGTGGTAACGGCGCAGTGGCGGTT
TTCATGGCTTGTTATGACTGTTTTTTTTTGGGGTACAGTCTATGCCTCGGGCATCCAAGCAGCAAGCGCG
TTACGCCGTGGGTCGATGTTTGATGTTATGGAGCAGCAACGATGTTACGCAGCAGGGCAGTCGCCCTAAA
ACAAAGTTAAACATCATGAGGGAAGCGGTGATCGCCGAAGTATCGACTCAACTATCAGAGGTAGTTGGCG
TCATCGAGCGCCATCTCGAACCGACGTTGCTGGCCGTACATTTGTACGGCTCCGCAGTGGATGGCGGCCT
GAAGCCACACAGCGATATTGATTTGCTGGTTACGGTGACCGTAAGGCTTGATGAAACAACGCGGCGAGCT
TTGATCAACGACCTTTTGGAAACTTCGGCTTCCCCTGGAGAGAGCGAGATTCTCCGCGCTGTAGAAGTCA
CCATTGTTGTGCACGACGACATCATTCCGTGGCGTTATCCAGCTAAGCGCGAACTGCAATTTGGAGAATG
GCAGCGCAATGACATTCTTGCAGGTATCTTCGAGCCAGCCACGATCGACATTGATCTGGCTATCTTGCTG
ACAAAAGCAAGAGAACATAGCGTTGCCTTGGTAGGTCCAGCGGCGGAGGAACTCTTTGATCCGGTTCCTG
AACAGGATCTATTTGAGGCGCTAAATGAAACCTTAACGCTATGGAACTCGCCGCCCGACTGGGCTGGCGA
TGAGCGAAATGTAGTGCTTACGTTGTCCCGCATTTGGTACAGCGCAGTAACCGGCAAAATCGCGCCGAAG
GATGTCGCTGCCGACTGGGCAATGGAGCGCCTGCCGGCCCAGTATCAGCCCGTCATACTTGAAGCTAGAC
AGGCTTATCTTGGACAAGAAGAAGATCGCTTGGCCTCGCGCGCAGATCAGTTGGAAGAATTTGTCCATTA
CGTAAAAGGCGAGATCACCAAGGTAGTCGGCAAATAACTGTCAGACCAAGTTTACTCATATATACTTTAG
ATTGATTTAAAACTTCATTTTTAATTTAAAAGGATCTAGGTGAAGATCCTTTTTGATAATCTCATGACCA
AAATCCCTTAACGTGAGTTTTCGTTCCACTGAGCGTCAGACCCCGTAGAAAAGATCAAAGGATCTTCTTG
AGATCCTTTTTTTCTGCGCGTAATCTGCTGCTTGCAAACAAAAAAACCACCGCTACCAGCGGTGGTTTGT
TTGCCGGATCAAGAGCTACCAACTCTTTTTCCGAAGGTAACTGGCTTCAGCAGAGCGCAGATACCAAATA
CTGTTCTTCTAGTGTAGCCGTAGTTAGGCCACCACTTCAAGAACTCTGTAGCACCGCCTACATACCTCGC
TCTGCTAATCCTGTTACCAGTGGCTGCTGCCAGTGGCGATAAGTCGTGTCTTACCGGGTTGGACTCAAGA
CGATAGTTACCGGATAAGGCGCAGCGGTCGGGCTGAACGGGGGGTTCGTGCACACAGCCCAGCTTGGAGC
GAACGACCTACACCGAACTGAGATACCTACAGCGTGAGCTATGAGAAAGCGCCACGCTTCCCGAAGGGAG
AAAGGCGGACAGGTATCCGGTAAGCGGCAGGGTCGGAACAGGAGAGCGCACGAGGGAGCTTCCAGGGGGA
AACGCCTGGTATCTTTATAGTCCTGTCGGGTTTCGCCACCTCTGACTTGAGCGTCGATTTTTGTGATGCT
CGTCAGGGGGGCGGAGCCTATGGAAAAACGCCAGCAACGCGGCCTTTTTACGGTTCCTGGCCTTTTGCTG
GCCTTTTGCTCACATGTTCTTTCCTGCGTTATCCCCTGATTCTGTGGATAACCGTATTACCGCCTTTGAG
TGAGCTGATACCGCTCGCCGCAGCCGAACGACCGAGCGCAGCGAGTCAGTGAGCGAGGAAGCGGAAGAGC
GCCCAATACGCAAACCGCCTCTCCCCGCGCGTTGGCCGATTCATTAATCACTCTGTGGTCTCAGCTTTCG
AGCTTCTGGAGCAGGAAGATGTCGCGGGCATTAGCACCAGCGGTCTGCCAAGCCTCCGCCAGCCGTTGGG
TCCCTTCCGCTTGAGCTTTTCCATCTTCGACGATACGGGCGGCGGCCCCCCGCGCTTCCGCGATCGCCCG
TTTACAAGCTGCCTCAGCTGGGGCGATCACATCGGCTTGAAGTTGCTGCTGCACCTGTTTGATCCGCTCC
TGCTGCACAGGGAGTTCTGCTTGGCTACGAGCGACTTCGGTAGCAATGTCCGCTTCAGCTTCGGCCACCA
CCGCTTCGCGCCGCGTCAACGCATCCTGAATCCGGCGCTCGGCCTCGGCTTGGGCGATCGCTACATCGCG
ATCGATCCGACGCAGGGCCGTGATCTTGTCATTTTCGGCCGTTTGGATCGCAGAGGCAGCCTGGGCATCG
GCTTCAGCAATTCGGGCATCTCGCTGCAGATCAGCCCGCTGCTTGCGTCCACTAGCCGAGAGATAACCGA
CCTCATCGGAAATGTTCTGGACTTGCAGCGTATCGAGGACTAGACCCAGCTGCTCAAGGTCATCCTCCGC
CTCTTCCAGCAGACTTTTGGCAAAGGCAATTTTGTCCTCGTTGATCTGCTCCGGCGTGAGGCTGGCTAAA
ACACCACGCAAGTTGCCTTCGAGGATCTCCTTGGCAATTTGCTCGATTTCCTTACGGTTTTTGCCAAGCA
GCCGCTCGATCGCGTTGTGGATGGTCGGTTCTTCCCCAGCAATCTTGATATTGGCAACGCCTTCAACAGT
CAGGGGAATGCCGCCCTTGGAGAAGGCCGCTTGAGACCACGAA
Features (pLannotate 1.2.2; 6 found; start..end, strand, type, name):
    110..214     +  promoter       AmpR promoter: bla
    205..285     -  CDS            int (fragment): INT2_ECOLX - Protein inferred from homology: Swiss-Prot protein existence level 3. Putative integrase believed to be involved in the insertion of antibiotic resistance genes into plasmids and transposons. From Escherichia coli.
    373..429     +  CDS            GmR (fragment): gentamycin acetyltransferase; aacC1; confers resistance to gentamycin
    436..1224    +  CDS            aadA: S3AD_ECOLX - Experimental evidence at protein level: Swiss-Prot protein existence level 1. Mediates bacterial resistance to the antibiotics streptomycin and spectinomycin. From Escherichia coli.
   1398..1986    +  rep_origin     ori: high-copy-number ColE1/pMB1/pBR322/pUC origin of replication
   2169..2218    +  CDS            lacI (fragment): lac repressor; lacI; The lac repressor binds to the lac operator to inhibit transcription in E. coli. This inhibition can be relieved by adding lactose or isopropyl-β-D-thiogalactopyranoside (IPTG).
