[The description below was written by a language model from this plasmid's Addgene catalogue record and pLannotate feature annotations shown in this document.]
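Description:
pC0.174 is a Level 0 part plasmid from the CyanoGate modular cloning suite, which extends the plant MoClo Golden Gate syntax to cyanobacterial engineering. It is built on the pICH41276 Level 0 acceptor backbone (about 2.2 kb) and is maintained in E. coli as a high-copy plasmid through a ColE1/pUC-type origin. Selection is with spectinomycin, conferred by the aadA aminoglycoside adenylyltransferase gene. The annotation places an AmpR (bla) promoter upstream of aadA. It also detects short fragments of an integron integrase, a gentamicin acetyltransferase and lacI. These appear to be non-functional remnants of the resistance cassette and backbone history rather than working elements.

The insert is an 800 bp "7942 NS1 Down Flank", a stretch of Synechococcus elongatus PCC 7942 genomic DNA lying downstream of Synpcc7942_2498. It serves as the downstream homology arm for the neutral site 1 (NS1) insertion locus. It carries no promoter, coding sequence or reporter of its own, and the automated feature table does not annotate it, although the 3,053 nt sequenced record is consistent with backbone plus insert. The fragment was cloned using BpiI sites that were destroyed in the process. A single G to A change at position 658 is recorded, but the record does not state why it was made.

In use, this part would be assembled by Golden Gate cloning together with a matching upstream flank and the desired expression or marker cassettes. The resulting integrative vector would direct homologous recombination of the payload into the S. elongatus PCC 7942 chromosome at NS1.
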