Addgene plasmid #119641: pC0.174
Purpose: Level 0 Part. Insertion site
Depositing lab: Alistair McCormick. Depositing organization: University of Edinburgh. Publication: CyanoGate: A Modular Cloning Suite for Engineering Cyanobacteria Based on the Plant MoClo Syntax. Vasudevan R, Gale GAR, Schiavon AA, Puzorjov A, Malin J, Gillespie MD, Vavitsas K, Zulkower V, Wang B, Howe CJ, Lea-Smith DJ, McCormick AJ. Plant Physiol. 2019 May;180(1):39-55. doi: 10.1104/pp.18.01401. Epub 2019 Feb 28. PubMed 30819783.
Backbone
  Vector backbone: pICH41276
  Backbone size w/o insert (bp): 2247
  Vector type: Synthetic Biology
Growth in bacteria
  Bacterial resistance: Spectinomycin, 50 μg/mL
  Growth temperature: 37°C
  Growth strain: DH5alpha
  Copy number: High Copy
Gene/Insert
  Gene/Insert name: 7942 NS1 Down Flank
  Insert size (bp): 800
  Mutation: bp 658 G to A
  Cloning method: Restriction Enzyme; 5′ cloning site BpiI (destroyed during cloning); 3′ cloning site BpiI (destroyed during cloning)
  Sequencing primers: 5′ ttgagtgagctgataccgct; 3′ GTCTCATGAGCGGATACATATTTGAATG
Terms and licenses: Academic/Nonprofit Terms; Industry Terms: Not Available to Industry
Depositor comments: Synechoccoccus elongatus PCC 7942, sequence downstream of Synpcc7942_2498. Please visit https://www.biorxiv.org/content/10.1101/426700v1 for bioRxiv preprint.
How to cite: pC0.174 was a gift from Alistair McCormick (Addgene plasmid # 119641 ; http://n2t.net/addgene:119641 ; RRID:Addgene_119641)
