>Addgene plasmid #119641 | pC0.174 | depositor partial sequence | sequence record 226176 | 7942 NS1 Down Flank
TCGAGCTTCTGGAGCAGGAAGATGTCGCGGGCATTAGCACCAGCGGTCTGCCAAGCCTCCGCCAGCCGTT
GGGTCCCTTCCGCTTGAGCTTTTCCATCTTCGACGATACGGGCGGCGGCCCCCCGCGCTTCCGCGATCGC
CCGTTTACAAGCTGCCTCAGCTGGGGCGATCACATCGGCTTGAAGTTGCTGCTGCACCTGTTTGATCCGC
TCCTGCTGCACAGGGAGTTCTGCTTGGCTACGAGCGACTTCGGTAGCAATGTCCGCTTCAGCTTCGGCCA
CCACCGCTTCGCGCCGCGTCAACGCATCCTGAATCCGGCGCTCGGCCTCGGCTTGGGCGATCGCTACATC
GCGATCGATCCGACGCAGGGCCGTGATCTTGTCATTTTCGGCCGTTTGGATCGCAGAGGCAGCCTGGGCA
TCGGCTTCAGCAATTCGGGCATCTCGCTGCAGATCAGCCCGCTGCTTGCGTCCACTAGCCGAGAGATAAC
CGACCTCATCGGAAATGTTCTGGACTTGCAGCGTATCGAGGACTAGACCCAGCTGCTCAAGGTCATCCTC
CGCCTCTTCCAGCAGACTTTTGGCAAAGGCAATTTTGTCCTCGTTGATCTGCTCCGGCGTGAGGCTGGCT
AAAACACCACGCAAGTTGCCTTCGAGGATCTCCTTGGCAATTTGCTCGATTTCCTTACGGTTTTTGCCAA
GCAGCCGCTCGATCGCGTTGTGGATGGTCGGTTCTTCCCCAGCAATCTTGATATTGGCAACGCCTTCAAC
AGTCAGGGGAATGCCGCCCTTGGAGAAGGC
